Addgene plasmid #80423: pET29b-EPN-01*
Purpose: For expression of EPN-01* in E. coli
Depositing lab: Wesley Sundquist. Depositing organization: University of Utah. Publication: Designed proteins induce the formation of nanocage-containing extracellular vesicles. Votteler J, Ogohara C, Yi S, Hsia Y, Nattermann U, Belnap DM, King NP, Sundquist WI. Nature. 2016 Dec 8;540(7632):292-295. doi: 10.1038/nature20607. Epub 2016 Nov 30. PubMed 27919066.
Backbone
  Vector backbone: pET29b
  Backbone manufacturer: EMD Biosciences
  Vector type: Bacterial Expression
Growth in bacteria
  Bacterial resistance: Kanamycin, 50 μg/mL
  Growth temperature: 37°C
  Growth strain: DH5alpha
  Copy number: High Copy
Gene/Insert
  Gene/Insert name: EPN-01*
  Species: Synthetic
  Insert size (bp): 849
  Tag / fusion protein: Myc
  Cloning method: Restriction Enzyme; 5′ cloning site NdeI (unknown if destroyed); 3′ cloning site XhoI (unknown if destroyed)
  Sequencing primers: 5′ T7 Fwd
Terms and licenses: Academic/Nonprofit Terms; Industry Terms: Not Available to Industry
How to cite: pET29b-EPN-01* was a gift from Wesley Sundquist (Addgene plasmid # 80423 ; http://n2t.net/addgene:80423 ; RRID:Addgene_80423)
