[The description below was written by a language model from this plasmid's Addgene catalogue record.]
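Description:
pET29b-EPN-01* is a bacterial expression plasmid built on the commercial pET29b backbone and intended for producing the synthetic protein EPN-01* in E. coli. It confers kanamycin resistance and is recorded as high copy. No feature table accompanies the entry, so the regulatory elements are not itemised. pET-series vectors generally drive the insert from a T7 promoter under lac operator control, which requires a host supplying T7 RNA polymerase for expression. The listing of a T7 forward sequencing primer is consistent with that arrangement. The cloning strain named in the record is suited to propagation rather than T7-driven expression.

The insert is an 849 bp synthetic open reading frame placed between the NdeI and XhoI sites, although the record does not say whether those sites survived cloning. Cloning at NdeI normally places the insert's own start codon at the vector's translation initiation position, which would bypass the N-terminal S-tag of pET29b. Whether the vector's C-terminal His tag is in frame is not stated. The encoded protein carries a Myc epitope tag, useful for immunodetection, but its position is not given. The associated publication concerns designed proteins that induce the formation of nanocage-containing extracellular vesicles, so EPN-01* belongs to that family of engineered self-assembling proteins. What the asterisk variant changes relative to the parent design is not described. The construct's stated purpose is simply recombinant production of EPN-01* in bacteria, presumably to obtain protein for purification and for biochemical or structural characterisation.
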