>Addgene plasmid #80423 | pET29b-EPN-01* | depositor partial sequence | sequence record 152748 | pET29b-EPN-01* sequence 849 bps
ATGGGTGCGCGTGCGTCTGGTTCTAAATCTGGCTCCGGCTCTGACTCTGGTAGCAAAATGGAAGAGCTGT
TCAAGAAACACAAGATCGTTGCCGTGCTGCGTGCCAATAGTGTGGAAGAAGCGAAAAAGAAAGCGCTGGC
GGTTTTCCTGGGCGGCGTTCATCTGATTGAAATTACCTTTACCGTGCCGGATGCGGATACCGTGATTAAG
GAACTGAGCTTTCTGAAGGAAATGGGCGCGATTATTGGTGCGGGCACCGTGACCAGCGTGGAGCAGTGCC
GTAAAGCGGTGGAAAGTGGCGCCGAATTCATTGTGAGTCCGCACCTGGACGAGGAAATTAGCCAATTTTG
CAAGGAGAAGGGTGTGTTCTATATGCCAGGCGTTATGACCCCGACCGAACTGGTGAAAGCCATGAAACTG
GGCCATACCATCTTAAAACTGTTTCCGGGTGAGGTGGTGGGTCCGCAGTTTGTTAAAGCGATGAAAGGTC
CGTTTCCGAATGTGAAATTTGTGCCAACCGGCGGTGTTAATCTGGACAATGTGTGCGAATGGTTCAAAGC
GGGCGTGCTGGCCGTGGGCGTGGGCAGCGCGTTAGTGAAAGGCACCCCGGTGGAAGTGGCGGAAAAGGCC
AAGGCGTTCGTTGAGAAGATTCGTGGCTGCACCGAACAGAAACTGATTAGCGAAGAAGATCTGCAGTCTC
GTCCGGAACCGACCGCACCGCCGGAAGAATCTTTCCGTTCTGGTGTTGAAACCACCACGCCACCGCAAAA
ACAGGAGCCGATCGACAAAGAACTGTACCCGCTGACCTCTCTGCGTTCTCTGTTCGGTAACGACCCGTCT
TCTCAGTGA
