>Addgene plasmid #80423 | pET29b-EPN-01* | addgene partial sequence | sequence record 157829 | T7 5'-TAATACGACTCACTATAGGG-3'
ACTTTAAGAAGGAGATATACATATGGGTGCGCGTGCGTCTGGTTCTAAATCTGGCTCCGGCTCTGACTCT
GGTAGCAAAATGGAAGAGCTGTTCAAGAAACACAAGATCGTTGCCGTGCTGCGTGCCAATAGTGTGGAAG
AAGCGAAAAAGAAAGCGCTGGCGGTTTTCCTGGGCGGCGTTCATCTGATTGAAATTACCTTTACCGTGCC
GGATGCGGATACCGTGATTAAGGAACTGAGCTTTCTGAAGGAAATGGGCGCGATTATTGGTGCGGGCACC
GTGACCAGCGTGGAGCAGTGCCGTAAAGCGGTGGAAAGTGGCGCCGAATTCATTGTGAGTCCGCACCTGG
ACGAGGAAATTAGCCAATTTTGCAAGGAGAAGGGTGTGTTCTATATGCCAGGCGTTATGACCCCGACCGA
ACTGGTGAAAGCCATGAAACTGGGCCATACCATCTTAAAACTGTTTCCGGGTGAGGTGGTGGGTCCGCAG
TTTGTTAAAGCGATGAAAGGTCCGTTTCCGAATGTGAAATTTGTGCCAACCGGCGGTGTTAATCTGGACA
ATGTGTGCGAATGGTTCAAAGCGGGCGTGCTGGCCGTGGGCGTGGGCAGCGCGTTAGTGAAAGGCACCCC
GGTGGAAGTGGCGGAA
