>Addgene plasmid #80423 | pET29b-EPN-01* | addgene partial sequence | sequence record 157830 | T7term 5'-GCTAGTTATTGCTCAGCGG-3'
GTTAGCAGCCGGATCTCAGTGGTGGTGGTGGTGCTCGAGTCACTGAGAAGACGGGTCGTTACCGAACAGA
GAACGCAGAGAGGTCAGCGGGTACAGTTCTTTGTCGATCGGCTCCTGTTTTTGCGGTGGCGTGGTGGTTT
CAACACCAGAACGGAAAGATTCTTCCGGCGGTGCGGTCGGTTCCGGACGAGACTGCAGATCTTCTTCGCT
AATCAGTTTCTGTTCGGTGCAGCCACGAATCTTCTCAACGAACGCCTTGGCCTTTTCCGCCACTTCCACC
GGGGTGCCTTTCACTAACGCGCTGCCCACGCCCACGGCCAGCACGCCCGCTTTGAACCATTCGCACACAT
TGTCCAGATTAACACCGCCGGTTGGCACAAATTTCACATTCGGAAACGGACCTTTCATCGCTTTAACAAA
CTGCGGACCCACCACCTCACCCGGAAACAGTTTTAAGATGGTATGGCCCAGTTTCATGGCTTTCACCAGT
TCGGTCGGGGTCATAACGCCTGGCATATAGAACACACCCTTCTCCTTGCAAAATTGGCTAATTTCCTCGT
CCAGGTGCGGACTCACAATGAATTCGGCGCCACTTTCCACCGCTTTACGGCACTGCTCCACGCTGGTCAC
GGTGCCCGCACCAATAATCGCGCCCATTTCCTTCAGAAAGCTCAGTTCCTTAATCACGGTATCCGCATCC
GGCACGGTAAAGGTAATTTCAATCAGATGAACGCCGCCCAGGAAAACCGCCAGCGCTTTCTTTTTCGCTT
CTTCCACACTATTGGCACGCAGCACGGCAACGATCTTGTGTTTCTTGA
